>Addgene plasmid #64887 | pAAV-CMV-iRFP | addgene full sequence | sequence record 111290 | Addgene assembled full plasmid sequence
CCTGCAGGCAGCTGCGCGCTCGCTCGCTCACTGAGGCCGCCCGGGCGTCGGGCGACCTTTGGTCGCCCGG
CCTCAGTGAGCGAGCGAGCGCGCAGAGAGGGAGTGGCCAACTCCATCACTAGGGGTTCCTGCGGCCGCAC
GCGTGGAGCTAGTTATTAATAGTAATCAATTACGGGGTCATTAGTTCATAGCCCATATATGGAGTTCCGC
GTTACATAACTTACGGTAAATGGCCCGCCTGGCTGACCGCCCAACGACCCCCGCCCATTGACGTCAATAA
TGACGTATGTTCCCATAGTAACGTCAATAGGGACTTTCCATTGACGTCAATGGGTGGAGTATTTACGGTA
AACTGCCCACTTGGCAGTACATCAAGTGTATCATATGCCAAGTACGCCCCCTATTGACGTCAATGACGGT
AAATGGCCCGCCTGGCATTATGCCCAGTACATGACCTTATGGGACTTTCCTACTTGGCAGTACATCTACG
TATTAGTCATCGCTATTACCATGGTGATGCGGTTTTGGCAGTACATCAATGGGCGTGGATAGCGGTTTGA
CTCACGGGGATTTCCAAGTCTCCACCCCATTGACGTCAATGGGAGTTTGTTTTGCACCAAAATCAACGGG
ACTTTCCAAAATGTCGTAACAACTCCGCCCCATTGACGCAAATGGGCGGTAGGCGTGTACGGTGGGAGGT
CTATATAAGCAGAGCTCGTTTAGTGAACCGTCAGATCGCCTGGAGACGCCATCCACGCTGTTTTGACCTC
CATAGAAGACACCGGGACCGATCCAGCCTCCGCGGATTCGAATCCCGGCCGGGAACGGTGCATTGGAACG
CGGATTCCCCGTGCCAAGAGTGACGTAAGTACCGCCTATAGAGTCTATAGGCCCACAAAAAATGCTTTCT
TCTTTTAATATACTTTTTTGTTTATCTTATTTCTAATACTTTCCCTAATCTCTTTCTTTCAGGGCAATAA
TGATACAATGTATCATGCCTCTTTGCACCATTCTAAAGAATAACAGTGATAATTTCTGGGTTAAGGCAAT
AGCAATATTTCTGCATATAAATATTTCTGCATATAAATTGTAACTGATGTAAGAGGTTTCATATTGCTAA
TAGCAGCTACAATCCAGCTACCATTCTGCTTTTATTTTATGGTTGGGATAAGGCTGGATTATTCTGAGTC
CAAGCTAGGCCCTTTTGCTAATCATGTTCATACCTCTTATCTTCCTCCCACAGCTCCTGGGCAACGTGCT
GGTCTGTGTGCTGGCCCATCACTTTGGCAAAGAATTGGGATTCGAACATCGATTGAATTCCCCGGGGATC
TGCCGCCACCATGGCGGAAGGATCCGTCGCCAGGCAGCCTGACCTCTTGACCTGCGACGATGAGCCGATC
CATATCCCCGGTGCCATCCAACCGCATGGACTGCTGCTCGCCCTCGCCGCCGACATGACGATCGTTGCCG
GCAGCGACAACCTTCCCGAACTCACCGGACTGGCGATCGGCGCCCTGATCGGCCGCTCTGCGGCCGATGT
CTTCGACTCGGAGACGCACAACCGTCTGACGATCGCCTTGGCCGAGCCCGGGGCGGCCGTCGGAGCACCG
ATCACTGTCGGCTTCACGATGCGAAAGGACGCAGGCTTCATCGGCTCCTGGCATCGCCATGATCAGCTCA
TCTTCCTCGAGCTCGAGCCTCCCCAGCGGGACGTCGCCGAGCCGCAGGCGTTCTTCCGCCGCACCAACAG
CGCCATCCGCCGCCTGCAGGCCGCCGAAACCTTGGAAAGCGCCTGCGCCGCCGCGGCGCAAGAGGTGCGG
AAGATTACCGGCTTCGATCGGGTGATGATCTATCGCTTCGCCTCCGACTTCAGCGGCGAAGTGATCGCAG
AGGATCGGTGCGCCGAGGTCGAGTCAAAACTAGGCCTGCACTATCCTGCCTCAACCGTGCCGGCGCAGGC
CCGTCGGCTCTATACCATCAACCCGGTACGGATCATTCCCGATATCAATTATCGGCCGGTGCCGGTCACC
CCAGACCTCAATCCGGTCACCGGGCGGCCGATTGATCTTAGCTTCGCCATCCTGCGCAGCGTCTCGCCCG
TCCATCTGGAATTCATGCGCAACATAGGCATGCACGGCACGATGTCGATCTCGATTTTGCGCGGCGAGCG
ACTGTGGGGATTGATCGTTTGCCATCACCGAACGCCGTACTACGTCGATCTCGATGGCCGCCAAGCCTGC
GAGCTAGTCGCCCAGGTTCTGGCCTGGCAGATCGGCGTGATGGAAGAGTGAGTCGACGCGGCCGCTCGAG
CCTAAGCTTGCCTCGAGCAGCGCTGCTCGAGAGATCTACGGGTGGCATCCCTGTGACCCCTCCCCAGTGC
CTCTCCTGGCCCTGGAAGTTGCCACTCCAGTGCCCACCAGCCTTGTCCTAATAAAATTAAGTTGCATCAT
TTTGTCTGACTAGGTGTCCTTCTATAATATTATGGGGTGGAGGGGGGTGGTATGGAGCAAGGGGCAAGTT
GGGAAGACAACCTGTAGGGCCTGCGGGGTCTATTGGGAACCAAGCTGGAGTGCAGTGGCACAATCTTGGC
TCACTGCAATCTCCGCCTCCTGGGTTCAAGCGATTCTCCTGCCTCAGCCTCCCGAGTTGTTGGGATTCCA
GGCATGCATGACCAGGCTCAGCTAATTTTTGTTTTTTTGGTAGAGACGGGGTTTCACCATATTGGCCAGG
CTGGTCTCCAACTCCTAATCTCAGGTGATCTACCCACCTTGGCCTCCCAAATTGCTGGGATTACAGGCGT
GAACCACTGCTCCCTTCCCTGTCCTTCTGATTTTGTAGGTAACCACGTGCGGACCGAGCGGCCGCAGGAA
CCCCTAGTGATGGAGTTGGCCACTCCCTCTCTGCGCGCTCGCTCGCTCACTGAGGCCGGGCGACCAAAGG
TCGCCCGACGCCCGGGCTTTGCCCGGGCGGCCTCAGTGAGCGAGCGAGCGCGCAGCTGCCTGCAGGGGCG
CCTGATGCGGTATTTTCTCCTTACGCATCTGTGCGGTATTTCACACCGCATA
[142 nt withheld, positions 3063-3204]
C
[141 nt withheld, positions 3206-3346]
CCTTTGACGTTGGAGTCCACGTTCTTT
[37 nt withheld, positions 3374-3410]
ACCCTATCTCGGGCTATTCTTTTGATTTATAAGGGATTTTGCCGATTTCGGCCTATTGGTTAAAAAATGA
GCTGATTTAACAAAAATTTAACGCGAATTTTAACAAAATATTAACGTTTACAATTTTATGGTGCACTCTC
AGTACAATCTGCTCTGATGCCGCATAGTTAAGCCAGCCCCGACACCCGCCAACACCCGCTGACGCGCCCT
GACGGGCTTGTCTGCTCCCGGCATCCGCTTACAGACAAGCTGTGACCGTCTCCGGGAGCTGCATGTGTCA
GAGGTTTTCACCGTCATCACCGAAACGCGCGAGACGAAAGGGCCTCGTGATACGCCTATTTTTATAGGTT
AATGTCATGATAATAATGGTTTCTTAGACGTCAGGTGGCACTTTTCGGGGAAATGTGCGCGGAACCCCTA
TTTGTTTATTTTTCTAAATACATTCAAATATGTATCCGCTCATGAGACAATAACCCTGATAAATGCTTCA
ATAATATTGAAAAAGGAAGAGTATGAGTATTCAACATTTCCGTGTCGCCCTTATTCCCTTTTTTGCGGCA
TTTTGCCTTCCTGTTTTTGCTCACCCAGAAACGCTGGTGAAAGTAAAAGATGCTGAAGATCAGTTGGGTG
CACGAGTGGGTTACATCGAACTGGATCTCAACAGCGGTAAGATCCTTGAGAGTTTTCGCCCCGAAGAACG
TTTTCCAATGATGAGCACTTTTAAAGTTCTGCTATGTGGCGCGGTATTATCCCGTATTGACGCCGGGCAA
GAGCAACTCGGTCGCCGCATACACTATTCTCAGAATGACTTGGTTGAGTACTCACCAGTCACAGAAAAGC
ATCTTACGGATGGCATGACAGTAAGAGAATTATGCAGTGCTGCCATAACCATGAGTGATAACACTGCGGC
CAACTTACTTCTGACAACGATCGGAGGACCGAAGGAGCTAACCGCTTTTTTGCACAACATGGGGGATCAT
GTAACTCGCCTTGATCGTTGGGAACCGGAGCTGAATGAAGCCATACCAAACGACGAGCGTGACACCACGA
TGCCTGTAGCAATGGCAACAACGTTGCGCAAACTATTAACTGGCGAACTACTTACTCTAGCTTCCCGGCA
ACAATTAATAGACTGGATGGAGGCGGATAAAGTTGCAGGACCACTTCTGCGCTCGGCCCTTCCGGCTGGC
TGGTTTATTGCTGATAAATCTGGAGCCGGTGAGCGTGGGTCTCGCGGTATCATTGCAGCACTGGGGCCAG
ATGGTAAGCCCTCCCGTATCGTAGTTATCTACACGACGGGGAGTCAGGCAACTATGGATGAACGAAATAG
ACAGATCGCTGAGATAGGTGCCTCACTGATTAAGCATTGGTAACTGTCAGACCAAGTTTACTCATATATA
CTTTAGATTGATTTAAAACTTCATTTTTAATTTAAAAGGATCTAGGTGAAGATCCTTTTTGATAATCTCA
TGACCAAAATCCCTTAACGTGAGTTTTCGTTCCACTGAGCGTCAGACCCCGTAGAAAAGATCAAAGGATC
TTCTTGAGATCCTTTTTTTCTGCGCGTAATCTGCTGCTTGCAAACAAAAAAACCACCGCTACCAGCGGTG
GTTTGTTTGCCGGATCAAGAGCTACCAACTCTTTTTCCGAAGGTAACTGGCTTCAGCAGAGCGCAGATAC
CAAATACTGTCCTTCTAGTGTAGCCGTAGTTAGGCCACCACTTCAAGAACTCTGTAGCACCGCCTACATA
CCTCGCTCTGCTAATCCTGTTACCAGTGGCTGCTGCCAGTGGCGATAAGTCGTGTCTTACCGGGTTGGAC
TCAAGACGATAGTTACCGGATAAGGCGCAGCGGTCGGGCTGAACGGGGGGTTCGTGCACACAGCCCAGCT
TGGAGCGAACGACCTACACCGAACTGAGATACCTACAGCGTGAGCTATGAGAAAGCGCCACGCTTCCCGA
AGGGAGAAAGGCGGACAGGTATCCGGTAAGCGGCAGGGTCGGAACAGGAGAGCGCACGAGGGAGCTTCCA
GGGGGAAACGCCTGGTATCTTTATAGTCCTGTCGGGTTTCGCCACCTCTGACTTGAGCGTCGATTTTTGT
GATGCTCGTCAGGGGGGCGGAGCCTATGGAAAAACGCCAGCAACGCGGCCTTTTTACGGTTCCTGGCCTT
TTGCTGGCCTTTTGCTCACATGT
Features (pLannotate 1.2.2; 18 found; start..end, strand, type, name):
     12..39      +  repeat_region  AAV2 ITR (fragment): inverted terminal repeat of adeno-associated virus serotype 2 inverted
     68..95      +  repeat_region  AAV2 ITR (fragment): inverted terminal repeat of adeno-associated virus serotype 2 inverted
    149..513     +  enhancer       CMV enhancer: human cytomegalovirus immediate early enhancer
    586..603     -  promoter       CMV promoter (fragment): human cytomegalovirus (CMV) immediate early promoter
    665..716     +  promoter       CMVd2 promoter: truncated human cytomegalovirus (CMV) immediate early promoter that yields moderately reduced expression relative to the full-length promoter
    865..892     +  intron         CMV intron (fragment): modified intron A from human cytomegalovirus (CMV)
    897..1243    +  intron         β-globin intron (fragment): internally truncated intron from human β-globin
   1247..1294    +  CDS            HBB (fragment): HBB_COLGU - Experimental evidence at transcript level: Swiss-Prot protein existence level 2. Involved in oxygen transport from the lung to the various peripheral tissues. From Colobus guereza (Mantled guereza) (Eastern black-and-white colobus monkey).
   1341..2288    +  CDS            iRFP713: iRFP713 is a basic (constitutively fluorescent) near ir fluorescent protein published in 2011, derived from Rhodopseudomonas palustris. It has low acid sensitivity. It requires the cofactor biliverdin for fluorescence.
   2350..2826    +  polyA_signal   hGH poly(A) signal: human growth hormone polyadenylation signal
   2866..3006    +  repeat_region  AAV2 ITR: inverted terminal repeat of adeno-associated virus serotype 2 inverted
   3011..3062    -  misc_feature   bom (fragment): basis of mobility region from pBR322
   3081..3461    +  rep_origin     M13 ori (sequence partly withheld): M13 bacteriophage origin of replication; arrow indicates direction of (+) strand synthesis
   3537..3586    -  misc_feature   bom (fragment): basis of mobility region from pBR322
   3688..3723    -  CDS            rop (fragment): Rop protein, which maintains plasmids at low copy number; rop
   3818..3922    +  promoter       AmpR promoter: bla
   3923..4783    +  CDS            AmpR: β-lactamase; bla; confers resistance to ampicillin, carbenicillin, and related antibiotics
   4954..5542    +  rep_origin     ori: high-copy-number ColE1/pMB1/pBR322/pUC origin of replication
