[The description below was written by a language model from this plasmid's Addgene catalogue record and pLannotate feature annotations shown in this document.]
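Description:
pAAV-CMV-iRFP is an adeno-associated virus transfer plasmid built on the commercial pAAV-CMV backbone, intended both for direct mammalian expression and for packaging into recombinant AAV particles. It is maintained in bacteria as a high-copy plasmid through a ColE1/pUC-type origin and selected with ampicillin via the β-lactamase gene. An M13 phage origin is also annotated in the backbone. The recommended host is a recombination-deficient strain, which is common practice for plasmids carrying repeat-rich AAV inverted terminal repeats. In the 5,603-nt assembled sequence, the downstream AAV2 ITR is annotated in full, whereas the upstream ITR is detected only as two short fragments. This may reflect the difficulty of sequencing or annotating these structured repeats rather than a true deletion, and the record does not resolve the point.

Between the ITRs lies a single expression cassette. The human cytomegalovirus immediate-early enhancer and promoter drive transcription through a human β-globin intron segment, a standard element for improving mRNA processing and expression. This is followed by the 948-bp iRFP coding sequence (annotated as iRFP713), inserted between retained BamHI and HindIII sites, and a human growth hormone polyadenylation signal. iRFP is a near-infrared fluorescent protein engineered from a Rhodopseudomonas palustris bacteriophytochrome and needs biliverdin as its chromophore. The insert was taken from an earlier shuttle plasmid carrying CMV-iRFP.

The stated purpose is to label retinal neurons with an infrared reporter so that marked cells can be visualised while the tissue's photoresponsiveness is preserved, a concern for light-response studies in the retina.
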