Addgene plasmid #64887: pAAV-CMV-iRFP
Purpose: Marking retinal neurons with infrared fluorescent proteins (iRFP) to preserve photoresponsiveness
Depositing lab: Tomomi Ichinose. Depositing organization: Wayne State University. Publication: Marking cells with infrared fluorescent proteins to preserve photoresponsiveness in the retina. Fyk-Kolodziej B, Hellmer CB, Ichinose T. Biotechniques. 2014 Nov 1;57(5):245-53. doi: 10.2144/000114228. eCollection 2014 Nov. PubMed 25391913.
Backbone
  Vector backbone: pAAV-CMV
  Backbone manufacturer: Cell Biolabs
  Vector type: Mammalian Expression, AAV
Growth in bacteria
  Bacterial resistance: Ampicillin, 100 μg/mL
  Growth temperature: 37°C
  Growth strain: NEB Stable
  Copy number: High Copy
Gene/Insert
  Gene/Insert name: iRFP
  Species: Rhodopseudomonas palustris
  Insert size (bp): 948
  Promoter: CMV
  Cloning method: Restriction Enzyme; 5′ cloning site BamHI (not destroyed); 3′ cloning site HindIII (not destroyed)
  Sequencing primers: 5′ pCAX-F (CAGCTCCTGGGCAACGTGC); 3′ C-CMV-24 (TATTAGGACAAGGCTGGTGGGCAC)
Resource information
  A portion of this plasmid was derived from a plasmid made by: The iRFP insert from pShuttle-CMV-iRFP DNA plasmid (Addgene Plasmid 31856) was used for pAAV-CMV-iRFP.
Terms and licenses: Academic/Nonprofit Terms; Industry Terms: Not Available to Industry
How to cite: pAAV-CMV-iRFP was a gift from Tomomi Ichinose (Addgene plasmid # 64887 ; http://n2t.net/addgene:64887 ; RRID:Addgene_64887)
