>Addgene plasmid #64887 | pAAV-CMV-iRFP | addgene partial sequence | sequence record 133123 | CMV-F 5'-CGCAAATGGGCGGTAGGCGTG-3'
CTATATAAGCAGAGCTCGTTTAGTGAACCGTCAGATCGCCTGGAGACGCCATCCACGCTGTTTTGACCTC
CATAGAAGACACCGGGACCGATCCAGCCTCCGCGGATTCGAATCCCGGCCGGGAACGGTGCATTGGAACG
CGGATTCCCCGTGCCAAGAGTGACGTAAGTACCGCCTATAGAGTCTATAGGCCCACAAAAAATGCTTTCT
TCTTTTAATATACTTTTTTGTTTATCTTATTTCTAATACTTTCCCTAATCTCTTTCTTTCAGGGCAATAA
TGATACAATGTATCATGCCTCTTTGCACCATTCTAAAGAATAACAGTGATAATTTCTGGGTTAAGGCAAT
AGCAATATTTCTGCATATAAATATTTCTGCATATAAATTGTAACTGATGTAAGAGGTTTCATATTGCTAA
TAGCAGCTACAATCCAGCTACCATTCTGCTTTTATTTTATGGTTGGGATAAGGCTGGATTATTCTGAGTC
CAAGCTAGGCCCTTTTGCTAATCATGTTCATACCTCTTATCTTCCTCCCACAGCTCCTGGGCAACGTGCT
GGTCTGTGTGCTGGCCCATCACTTTGGCAAAGAATTGGGATTCGAACATCGATTGAATTCCCCGGGGATC
TGCCGCCACCATGGCGGAAGGATCCGTCGCCAGGCAGCCTGACCTCTTGACCTGCGACGATGAGCCGATC
CATATCCCCGGTGCCATCCAACCGCATGGACTGCTGCTCGCCCTCGCCGCCGACATGACGATCGTTGCCG
GCAGCGACAACCTTCCCGAACTCACCGGACTGGCGATCGGCGCCCTGATCGGCCGCTCTGCGGCCGATGT
CTTCGACTCGGAGACGCACAACCGTCTGACGATCGCCTTGGCCGAGCCCGGGGCGGCCGTCGGAGCACCG
ATCACTGTCGGCTTCACGATGCGAAAGGACGCAGGCTTCATCGGCTCCTGGCATCGCCATGATCAGCTCA
TCTTCCTCGAGCTCGAGCCTCCCCAGCGGGACGTCGCCGAGCCGCAGGCGTTCTTCCGCCGCACCAACAG
CGCCATCCGCCGCCTGCAGGCCGCCGAAACCTTGGAAAGCGCCTGCGCCGCCGCGGCGCAAGAGGTGCGG
AAGATTACCGGCTTCGATCGGGTG
