>Addgene plasmid #64887 | pAAV-CMV-iRFP | addgene partial sequence | sequence record 133124 | hGH-PA-R 5'-CCAGCTTGGTTCCCAATAGA-3'
GGTTGTCTTCCCAACTTGCCCCTTGCTCCATACCACCCCCCTCCACCCCATAATATTATAGAAGGACACC
TAGTCAGACAAAATGATGCAACTTAATTTTATTAGGACAAGGCTGGTGGGCACTGGAGTGGCAACTTCCA
GGGCCAGGAGAGGCACTGGGGAGGGGTCACAGGGATGCCACCCGTAGATCTCTCGAGCAGCGCTGCTCGA
GGCAAGCTTAGGCTCGAGCGGCCGCGTCGACTCACTCTTCCATCACGCCGATCTGCCAGGCCAGAACCTG
GGCGACTAGCTCGCAGGCTTGGCGGCCATCGAGATCGACGTAGTACGGCGTTCGGTGATGGCAAACGATC
AATCCCCACAGTCGCTCGCCGCGCAAAATCGAGATCGACATCGTGCCGTGCATGCCTATGTTGCGCATGA
ATTCCAGATGGACGGGCGAGACGCTGCGCAGGATGGCGAAGCTAAGATCAATCGGCCGCCCGGTGACCGG
ATTGAGGTCTGGGGTGACCGGCACCGGCCGATAATTGATATCGGGAATGATCCGTACCGGGTTGATGGTA
TAGAGCCGACGGGCCTGCGCCGGCACGGTTGAGGCAGGATAGTGCAGGCCTAGTTTTGACTCGACCTCGG
CGCACCGATCCTCTGCGATCACTTCGCCGCTGAAGTCGGAGGCGAAGCGATAGATCATCACCCGATCGAA
GCCGGTAATCTTCCGCACCTCTTGCGCCGCGGCGGCGCAGGCGCTTTCCAAGGTTTCGGCGGCCTGCAGG
CGGCGGATGGCGCTGTTGGTGCGGCGGAAGAACGCCTGCGGCTCGGCGACGTCCCGCTGGGGAGGCTCGA
GCTCGAGGAAGATGAGCTGATCATGGCGATGCCAGGAGCCGATGAAGCCTGCGTCCTTTCGCATCGTGAA
GCCGACAGTGATCGGTGCTCCGACGGCCGCCCCGGGCTCGGCCAAGGCGATCGTCAGACGGTTGTGCGTC
TCCGAGTCGAAGACATCGGCCGCAGAGCGGCCGATCAGGGCGCCGATCGCCAGTCCGGTGAGTTCGGGAA
GGTTGTCGCTGCCGGCAACGATCGTCATGTCGGCGGCGAGGGCGAGCAGCAGTCCATGCGGTTGGATGGC
ACC
